Addgene plasmid #184615: pCIS.MTRIA-OX
Purpose: For expression of a fluorescent sensor for orexin in mammalian cells
Depositing lab: Hiroshi Hibino & Daisuke Ino. Publication: A fluorescent sensor for real-time measurement of extracellular oxytocin dynamics in the brain. Ino D, Tanaka Y, Hibino H, Nishiyama M. Nat Methods. 2022 Sep 22. pii: 10.1038/s41592-022-01597-x. doi: 10.1038/s41592-022-01597-x. PubMed 36138174.
Backbone
  Vector backbone: pCIS
  Vector type: Mammalian Expression
Growth in bacteria
  Bacterial resistance: Ampicillin, 100 μg/mL
  Growth temperature: 37°C
  Growth strain: DH5alpha
  Copy number: High Copy
Gene/Insert
  Gene/Insert name: MTRIA-OX (alt name: OX biosensor)
  Species: Synthetic
  Insert size (bp): 1896
  Promoter: CAG promoter
  Cloning method: Restriction Enzyme; 5′ cloning site EcoRI (unknown if destroyed); 3′ cloning site BamHI (unknown if destroyed)
Terms and licenses: Academic/Nonprofit Terms; Industry Terms: Not Available to Industry
Depositor comments: Please visit https://doi.org/10.1101/2021.07.30.454450 for bioRxiv preprint.
How to cite: pCIS.MTRIA-OX was a gift from Hiroshi Hibino & Daisuke Ino (Addgene plasmid # 184615 ; http://n2t.net/addgene:184615 ; RRID:Addgene_184615)
