[The description below was written by a language model from this plasmid's Addgene catalogue record and pLannotate feature annotations shown in this document.]
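Description:
pCIS.MTRIA-OX is a mammalian expression plasmid built on the pCIS backbone that encodes MTRIA-OX, a synthetic, genetically encoded fluorescent sensor for the neuropeptide orexin. It is maintained in E. coli as a high-copy plasmid through a ColE1/pUC-type origin and selected with ampicillin via the β-lactamase gene. The backbone also carries pBluescript-derived remnants, including an f1 phage origin, T3 and T7 promoters, lac promoter/operator elements and lacZα and MCS fragments. These have no role in mammalian expression.

The sensor coding sequence, recorded as about 1.9 kb and cloned between EcoRI and BamHI sites, is driven by the CAG promoter. This promoter appears in the feature table as the CMV immediate-early enhancer, the chicken β-actin promoter and a chimeric β-actin/β-globin intron, a combination that gives strong constitutive expression in many mammalian cell types. Transcripts terminate at a rabbit β-globin polyadenylation signal; the short "HBB" hit just upstream of it most likely reflects β-globin 3′ sequence rather than a separate expressed gene.

Within the insert, the annotation detects a fragment matching the orexin receptor type 2 (HCRTR2, best match to the dog protein) followed by a GFP-derived coding segment labelled cEGFP. The roughly 400 nt after it are unannotated. This layout is consistent with a GPCR-based sensor in which a fluorescent protein module is embedded in the receptor, so that ligand binding changes fluorescence, although the record does not spell out the exact design or the species origin of the receptor scaffold. The stated use is expression of the sensor in mammalian cells to report orexin optically. The sequence record is labelled a partial NGS result.
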