Features (pLannotate 1.2.2; 21 found; start..end, strand, type, name):
      1..304     +  enhancer       CMV enhancer: human cytomegalovirus immediate early enhancer
    306..581     +  promoter       chicken β-actin promoter: No description available
    582..1598    +  intron         chimeric intron: chimera between introns from chicken β-actin and rabbit β-globin
   1652..1691    -  misc_feature   MCS (fragment): pBluescript multiple cloning site
   1794..2441    +  CDS            HCRTR2 (fragment): OX2R_CANLF - Experimental evidence at protein level: Swiss-Prot protein existence level 1. Nonselective, high-affinity receptor for both orexin-A and orexin-B neuropeptides. Triggers an increase in cytoplasmic Ca(2+) levels in response to orexin-A binding. From Canis lupus familiaris (Dog) (Canis familiaris).
   2463..3185    +  CDS            cEGFP: cEGFP is a basic (constitutively fluorescent) green fluorescent protein published in 2008, derived from Aequorea victoria.
   3591..3616    -  misc_feature   MCS (fragment): pBluescript multiple cloning site
   3617..3691    +  CDS            HBB (fragment): HBB_PONPY - Experimental evidence at transcript level: Swiss-Prot protein existence level 2. Involved in oxygen transport from the lung to the various peripheral tissues. From Pongo pygmaeus (Bornean orangutan).
   3762..3817    +  polyA_signal   β-globin poly(A) signal: rabbit β-globin polyadenylation signal (Gil and Proudfoot, 1987)
   4172..4190    -  promoter       T3 promoter: promoter for bacteriophage T3 RNA polymerase
   4235..4251    -  protein_bind   lac operator: The lac repressor binds to the lac operator to inhibit transcription in E. coli. This inhibition can be relieved by adding lactose or isopropyl-β-D-thiogalactopyranoside (IPTG). lac repressor encoded by lacI
   4259..4289    -  promoter       lac promoter: promoter for the E. coli lac operon
   4304..4325    -  protein_bind   CAP binding site: CAP binding activates transcription in the presence of cAMP. E. coli catabolite activator protein
   4338..4430    -  CDS            lacI (fragment): lac repressor; lacI; The lac repressor binds to the lac operator to inhibit transcription in E. coli. This inhibition can be relieved by adding lactose or isopropyl-β-D-thiogalactopyranoside (IPTG).
   4613..5201    -  rep_origin     ori: high-copy-number ColE1/pMB1/pBR322/pUC origin of replication
   5372..6232    -  CDS            AmpR: β-lactamase; bla; confers resistance to ampicillin, carbenicillin, and related antibiotics
   6233..6337    -  promoter       AmpR promoter: bla
   6364..6792    +  rep_origin     f1 ori (sequence partly withheld): f1 bacteriophage origin of replication; arrow indicates direction of (+) strand synthesis
   6823..6980    -  CDS            lacZα (fragment): LacZα fragment of β-galactosidase; lacZ fragment
   6983..7001    +  promoter       T7 promoter: promoter for bacteriophage T7 RNA polymerase
   7016..7065    +  enhancer       CMV enhancer (fragment): human cytomegalovirus immediate early enhancer
>Addgene plasmid #184615 | pCIS.MTRIA-OX | addgene full sequence | sequence record 364574 | Addgene Partial NGS Result
CGTTACATAACTTACGGTAAATGGCCCGCCTGGCTGACCGCCCAACGACCCCCGCCCATTGACGTCAATA
ATGACGTATGTTCCCATAGTAACGCCAATAGGGACTTTCCATTGACGTCAATGGGTGGAGTATTTACGGT
AAACTGCCCACTTGGCAGTACATCAAGTGTATCATATGCCAAGTACGCCCCCTATTGACGTCAATGACGG
TAAATGGCCCGCCTGGCATTATGCCCAGTACATGACCTTATGGGACTTTCCTACTTGGCAGTACATCTAC
GTATTAGTCATCGCTATTACCATGGTCGAGGTGAGCCCCACGTTCTGCTTCACTCTCCCCATCTCCCCCC
CCTCCCCACCCCCAATTTTGTATTTATTTATTTTTTAATTATTTTGTGCAGCGATGGGGGCGGGGGGGGG
GGGGGSGCGCGCCAGGCGGGGCGGGGCGGGGCGAGGGGCGGGGCGGGGCGAGGCGGAGAGGTGCGGCGGC
AGCCAATCAGAGCGGCGCGCTCCGAAAGTTTCCTTTTATGGCGAGGCGGCGGCGGCGGCGGCCCTATAAA
AAGCGAAGCGCGCGGCGGGCGGGAGTCGCTGCGCGCTGCCTTCGCCCCGTGCCCCGCTCCGCCGCCGCCT
CGCGCCGCCCGCCCCGGCTCTGACTGACCGCGTTACTCCCACAGGTGAGCGGGCGGGACGGCCCTTCTCC
TCCGGGCTGTAATTAGCGCTTGGTTTAATGACGGCTTGTTTCTTTTCTGTGGCTGCGTGAAAGCCTTGAG
GGGCTCCGGGAGGGCCCTTTGTGCGGGGGGAGCGGCTCGGGGGGTGCGTGCGTGTGTGTGTGCGTGGGGA
GCGCCGCGTGCGGCTCCGCGCTGCCCGGCGGCTGTGAGCGCTGCGGGCGCGGCGCGGGGCTTTGTGCGCT
CCGCAGTGTGCGCGAGGGGAGCGCGGCCGGGGGCGGTGCCCCGCGGTGCGGGGGGGGCTGCGAGGGGAAC
AAAGGCTGCGTGCGGGGTGTGTGCGTGGGGGGGTGAGCAGGGGGTGTGGGCGCGTCGGTCGGGCTGCAAC
CCCCCCTGCACCCCCCTCCCCGAGTTGCTGAGCACGGCCCGGCTTCGGGTGCGGGGCTCCGTACGGGGCG
TGGCGCGGGGCTCGCCGTGCCGGGCGGGGGGTGGCGGCAGGTGGGGGTGCCGGGCGGGGCGGGGCCGCCT
CGGGCCGGGGAGGGCTCGGGGGAGGGGCGCGGCGGCCCCCGGAGCGCCGGCGGCTGTCGAGGCGCGGCGA
GCCGCAGCCATTGCCTTTTATGGTAATCGTGCGAGAGGGCGCAGGGACTTCCTTTGTCCCAAATCTGTGC
GGAGCCGAAATCTGGGAGGCGCCGCCGCACCCCCTCTAGCGGGCGCGGGGCGAAGCGGTGCGGCGCCGGC
AGGAAGGAAATGGGCGGGGAGGGCCTTCGTGCGTCGCCGCGCCGCCGTCCCCTTCTCCCTCTCCAGCCTC
GGGGCTGTCCGCGGGGGGACGGCTGCCTTCGGGGGGGACGGGGCAGGGCGGGGTTCGGCTTCTGGCGTGT
GACCGGCGGCTCTAGAGCCTCTGCTAACCATGTTCATGCCTTCTTCTTTTTCCTACAGCTCCTGGGCAAC
GTGCTGGTTATTGTGCTGTCTCATCATTTTGGCAAAGGATTCCTCGAGGTCGACGGTATCGATAAGCTTG
ATATCGAATTCACCATGTCTGGAATCTCTGGGAATTTGGATTGCAATGAGTGTTTTAATCCTTCACATTC
GTCCAACAGCTCTGACTCTCACGCGCACTCTACCATGGATGCGGATGAGGAACTTTTGAAATACATCTGG
GGAGAGTACTTACACCCAAAGCAATATGAATGGGTTCTAATTGCAGCTTATATTATAGTATTCATCGTCT
CGCTGGTGGGAAATTCGCTTGTTTGTTTTTCAGTGTGGAAAAATCGCCACATGCGCACAGTGACCAACTA
CTTCATCGTGAATCTCTCCTTTGCGGACGTTTTGGTCACCATCATCTGCCTGCCTGCCAGTCTTGTGGTT
GACATCACGGAGACATGGTTCTTCGGGAACACACTCTGCAAAGTTGTCCCTTATCTTCAGACTATCTCTG
TTTGCGTGTCAGTTCTGACACTGAGCTGCATCGCCCAGGACCGTTGGTATGCGATCTGTCACCCGCTCAT
GTTCAAGAGCACAGCCAGGAGGGCTCGCAAGAGTATTGTTGCCATCTGGGTTGTGTCGTGCATAATCATG
ATTCCTCAGGCCATTGTGATGGAGTGCAGCAGTCTGCTGCCTGAACTTACAAACAAGACCAGGCTGTTCA
CAGTGTGCGATGAACACTGGGGAGATGAGATCTACCCAAAGATTTATCACACCTGCTTCTTCATTGTTAC
CTACTTTGCACCTTTGTGCCTCATGGTTCTGGCGTATATTCAAATATGCTACAAAATATGGCGAAATTTC
AAAGGGAAATTAAACGTCTATATCAAGGCCGACAAGCAGAAGAACGGCATCAAGGCGAACTTCCACATCC
GCCACAACATCGAGGACGGCGGCGTGCAGCTCGCCTACCACTACCAGCAGAACACCCCCATCGGCGACGG
CCCCGTGCTGCTGCCCGACAACCACTACCTGAGCGTGCAGACCAAACTTTCGAAAGACCCCAACGAGAAG
CGCGATCACATGGTCCTGCTGGAGTTCGTGACCGCCGCCGGGATCACTCTCGGCATGGACGAGCTGTACA
AGGGCGGTACCGGAGGGATGATGGTGAGAAAGGGCGAGGAGCTGTTCACCGGGGTGGTGCCCATCCTGGT
CGAGCTGGACGGCGACGTAAACGGCCACAAGTTCAGCGTGTCCGGCGAGGGTGAGGGCGATGCCACCTAC
GGCAAGCTGACCCTGAAGTTCATCTGCACCACCGGCAAGCTGCCCGTGCCCTGGCCCACCCTCGTGACCA
CCCTGACCTACGGCGTGCAGTGCTTCAGCCGCTACCCCGACCACATGAAGCAGCACGACTTCTTCAAGTC
CGCCATGCCCGAAGGCTACATCCAGGAGCGCACCATCTTCTTCAAGGACGACGGCCACTACAAGACCCGC
GCCGAGGTGAAGTTCGAGGGCGACACCCTGGTGAACCGCATCGAGCTGAAGGGCATCGACTTCAAGGAGG
ACGGCAACATCCTGGGGCACAAGCTGGAGTACAACTCAGTAATCTCCAAGGCAAAGATACGCACAGTGAA
AATGCTGATTGTGGTGCTCTTTGTTTTCGCTCTGTGCTACTTACCAATCAGCATCCTCAATATTATGAAA
CGAGTTTTGGGCTCCTTTAAGAACACAAATGATAGAGAGACAGTGTATGCATGGTTCACCTTCTCACACT
GGCTCATATATGCGAACAGTGCAGCCAATCCCATCATCTATAACTTCTTGAGTGGGAAGTTCCGCGAGGA
GTTCAAATCAGCCTTCTCATGCAGATGTTGTGGCCAACGGCAAATTCAGACAAAAAGGACGACGACCAGA
GCCAGCGTGGACAGCAAAAAGTCTATGTCAACTCAGCTTAACAACATGGACAATCTGTCTCGCGTGTCAG
AGCAGATCGTTTTGTCTTGAGGATCCACTAGTTCTAGAGCGGCCGCTTCACTCCTCAGGTGCAGGCTGCC
TATCAGAAGGTGGTGGCTGGTGTGGCCAATGCCCTGGCTCACAAATACCACTGAGATCTTTTTCCCTCTG
CCAAAAATTATGGGGACATCATGAAGCCCCTTGAGCATCTGACTTCTGGCTAATAAAGGAAATTTATTTT
CATTGCAATAGTGTGTTGGAATTTTTTGTGTCTCTCACTCGGAAGGACATATGGGAGGGCAAATCATTTA
AAACATCAGAATGAGTATTTGGTTTAGAGTTTGGCAACATATGCCCATATGCTGGCTGCCATGAACAAAG
GTTGGCTATAAAGAGGTCATCAGTATATGAAACAGCCCCCTGCTGTCCATTCCTTATTCCATAGAAAAGC
CTTGACTTGAGGTTAGATTTTTTTTATATTTTGTTTTGTGTTATTTTTTTCTTTAACATCCCTAAAATTT
TCCTTACATGTTTTACTAGCCAGATTTTTCCTCCTCTCCTGACTACTCCCAGTCATAGCTGTCCCTCTTC
TCTTATGAAGATCCCTCGACCTGGAGCTCCAGCTTTTGTTCCCTTTAGTGAGGGTTAATTTCGAGCTTGG
CGTAATCATGGTCATAGCTGTTTCCTGTGTGAAATTGTTATCCGCTCACAATTCCACACAACATACGAGC
CGGAAGCATAAAGTGTAAAGCCTGGGGTGCCTAATGAGTGAGCTAACTCACATTAATTGCGTTGCGCTCA
CTGCCCGCTTTCCAGTCGGGAAACCTGTCGTGCCAGCTGCATTAATGAATCGGCCAACGCGCGGGGAGAG
GCGGTTTGCGTATTGGGCGCTCTTCCGCTTCCTCGCTCACTGACTCGCTGCGCTCGGTCGTTCGGCTGCG
GCGAGCGGTATCAGCTCACTCAAAGGCGGTAATACGGTTATCCACAGAATCAGGGGATAACGCAGGAAAG
AACATGTGAGCAAAAGGCCAGCAAAAGGCCAGGAACCGTAAAAAGGCCGCGTTGCTGGCGTTTTTCCATA
GGCTCCGCCCCCCTGACGAGCATCACAAAAATCGACGCTCAAGTCAGAGGTGGCGAAACCCGACAGGACT
ATAAAGATACCAGGCGTTTCCCCCTGGAAGCTCCCTCGTGCGCTCTCCTGTTCCGACCCTGCCGCTTACC
GGATACCTGTCCGCCTTTCTCCCTTCGGGAAGCGTGGCGCTTTCTCATAGCTCACGCTGTAGGTATCTCA
GTTCGGTGTAGGTCGTTCGCTCCAAGCTGGGCTGTGTGCACGAACCCCCCGTTCAGCCCGACCGCTGCGC
CTTATCCGGTAACTATCGTCTTGAGTCCAACCCGGTAAGACACGACTTATCGCCACTGGCAGCAGCCACT
GGTAACAGGATTAGCAGAGCGAGGTATGTAGGCGGTGCTACAGAGTTCTTGAAGTGGTGGCCTAACTACG
GCTACACTAGAAGAACAGTATTTGGTATCTGCGCTCTGCTGAAGCCAGTTACCTTCGGAAAAAGAGTTGG
TAGCTCTTGATCCGGCAAACAAACCACCGCTGGTAGCGGTGGTTTTTTTGTTTGCAAGCAGCAGATTACG
CGCAGAAAAAAAGGATCTCAAGAAGATCCTTTGATCTTTTCTACGGGGTCTGACGCTCAGTGGAACGAAA
ACTCACGTTAAGGGATTTTGGTCATGAGATTATCAAAAAGGATCTTCACCTAGATCCTTTTAAATTAAAA
ATGAAGTTTTAAATCAATCTAAAGTATATATGAGTAAACTTGGTCTGACAGTTACCAATGCTTAATCAGT
GAGGCACCTATCTCAGCGATCTGTCTATTTCGTTCATCCATAGTTGCCTGACTCCCCGTCGTGTAGATAA
CTACGATACGGGAGGGCTTACCATCTGGCCCCAGTGCTGCAATGATACCGCGAGACCCACGCTCACCGGC
TCCAGATTTATCAGCAATAAACCAGCCAGCCGGAAGGGCCGAGCGCAGAAGTGGTCCTGCAACTTTATCC
GCCTCCATCCAGTCTATTAATTGTTGCCGGGAAGCTAGAGTAAGTAGTTCGCCAGTTAATAGTTTGCGCA
ACGTTGTTGCCATTGCTACAGGCATCGTGGTGTCACGCTCGTCGTTTGGTATGGCTTCATTCAGCTCCGG
TTCCCAACGATCAAGGCGAGTTACATGATCCCCCATGTTGTGCAAAAAAGCGGTTAGCTCCTTCGGTCCT
CCGATCGTTGTCAGAAGTAAGTTGGCCGCAGTGTTATCACTCATGGTTATGGCAGCACTGCATAATTCTC
TTACTGTCATGCCATCCGTAAGATGCTTTTCTGTGACTGGTGAGTACTCAACCAAGTCATTCTGAGAATA
GTGTATGCGGCGACCGAGTTGCTCTTGCCCGGCGTCAATACGGGATAATACCGCGCCACATAGCAGAACT
TTAAAAGTGCTCATCATTGGAAAACGTTCTTCGGGGCGAAAACTCTCAAGGATCTTACCGCTGTTGAGAT
CCAGTTCGATGTAACCCACTCGTGCACCCAACTGATCTTCAGCATCTTTTACTTTCACCAGCGTTTCTGG
GTGAGCAAAAACAGGAAGGCAAAATGCCGCAAAAAAGGGAATAAGGGCGACACGGAAATGTTGAATACTC
ATACTCTTCCTTTTTCAATATTATTGAAGCATTTATCAGGGTTATTGTCTCATGAGCGGATACATATTTG
AATGTATTTAGAAAAATAAACAAATAGGGGTTCCGCGCACATTTCCCCGAAAAGTGCCACCTG
[124 nt withheld, positions 6364-6487]
C
[91 nt withheld, positions 6489-6579]
A
[49 nt withheld, positions 6581-6629]
CCTTTGACGTTGGAGTCCACGTTCTTT
[37 nt withheld, positions 6657-6693]
ACCCTATCTCGGTCTATTCTTTTGATTTATAAGGGATTTTGCCGATTTCGGCCTATTGGTTAAAAAATGA
GCTGATTTAACAAAAATTTAACGCGAATTTTAACAAAATATTAACGCTTACAATTTCCATTCGCCATTCA
GGCTGCGCAACTGTTGGGAAGGGCGATCGGTGCGGGCCTCTTCGCTATTACGCCAGCTGGCGAAAGGGGG
ATGTGCTGCAAGGCGATTAAGTTGGGTAACGCCAGGGTTTTCCCAGTCACGACGTTGTAAAACGACGGCC
AGTGAATTGTAATACGACTCACTATAGGGCGAATTGGGTACCTAGTAATCAATTACGGGGTCATTAGTTC
ATAGCCCATATATGGAGTTCCG
